Addgene plasmid #67537: pCfB2229
Purpose: (Empty Backbone) EasyClone system-based yeast integrative vector carrying loxP-flanked CaLYS5 marker, integration into S. cerevisiae XI-5 chromosomal location, USER site for cloning, amp resistance
Depositing lab: Irina Borodina. Depositing organization: Danmarks Tekniske Universitet. Publication: EasyClone 2.0: expanded toolkit of integrative vectors for stable gene expression in industrial Saccharomyces cerevisiae strains. Stovicek V, Borja GM, Forster J, Borodina I. J Ind Microbiol Biotechnol. 2015 Sep 16. 10.1007/s10295-015-1684-8 PubMed 26376869.
Backbone
  Vector backbone: EasyClone
  Backbone size (bp): 6233
  Vector type: Yeast Expression, Cre/Lox ; integrative
Growth in bacteria
  Bacterial resistance: Ampicillin, 100 μg/mL
  Growth temperature: 37°C
  Growth strain: DH5alpha
  Copy number: High Copy
Terms and licenses: Academic/Nonprofit Terms; Industry Terms: Not Available to Industry
How to cite: pCfB2229 was a gift from Irina Borodina (Addgene plasmid # 67537 ; http://n2t.net/addgene:67537 ; RRID:Addgene_67537)
