[The description below was written by a language model from this plasmid's Addgene catalogue record and pLannotate feature annotations shown in this document.]
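Description:
pCfB2229 is an empty backbone from the EasyClone 2.0 toolkit, a 6,233 bp integrative vector for stable gene expression in Saccharomyces cerevisiae, including industrial strains. It has no yeast replication origin. Instead it is designed to insert by homologous recombination at the XI-5 chromosomal site. The annotated fragments of the yeast ZRT3 and LST4 genes lie on either side of the yeast-directed portion of the plasmid and probably mark parts of the two homology arms, although the record does not define the arm boundaries. In E. coli the plasmid is maintained at high copy by a ColE1/pUC-type origin and selected with ampicillin through the AmpR β-lactamase gene. This bacterial segment is bracketed by two minimal FRT sites and by short remnants of rrnB terminators, lacZα and KanR, which appear to be leftovers from earlier vector construction.

The yeast selection cassette is a LYS5 open reading frame driven by the Ashbya gossypii TEF promoter and ended by the TEF terminator. The catalogue entry names the marker CaLYS5, whereas the automated annotation matched it to the S. cerevisiae LYS5 protein, a phosphopantetheinyl transferase required for α-aminoadipate reductase activity and so for lysine biosynthesis. The marker therefore works by complementing lysine auxotrophy. Two loxP sites flank the cassette, so Cre recombinase can excise it after integration and the marker can be reused in later rounds of engineering.

Genes of interest and their promoters are inserted at a USER cloning site, which the feature table does not annotate. The ADH1 and CYC1 terminators sit in opposite orientations around the plasmid's numbering origin, consistent with a cloning site between them that could hold one or two divergently transcribed expression units. No promoter for the cargo is present in the empty vector.
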