Features (pLannotate 1.2.2; 21 found; start..end, strand, type, name):
     30..219     +  terminator     CYC1 terminator: S. cerevisiae CYC1; transcription terminator for CYC1
    267..300     -  protein_bind   loxP: Cre-mediated recombination occurs in the 8-bp core sequence (GCATACAT). Cre recombinase
    355..698     +  promoter       TEF promoter: Ashbya gossypii TEF promoter
    699..1514    +  CDS            LYS5: LYS5_YEAST - Experimental evidence at protein level: Swiss-Prot protein existence level 1. Catalyzes the transfer of a 4'-phosphopantetheine moiety from coenzyme A to a serine residue of acceptor proteins, such as alpha- aminoadipate reductase. Necessary for alpha-aminoadipate reductase activity. From Saccharomyces cerevisiae (strain ATCC 204508 / S288c) (Baker's yeast).
   1523..1720    +  terminator     TEF terminator: Ashbya gossypii TEF terminator
   1783..1816    -  protein_bind   loxP: Cre-mediated recombination occurs in the 8-bp core sequence (GCATACAT). Cre recombinase
   1860..1878    -  promoter       T7 promoter: promoter for bacteriophage T7 RNA polymerase
   1886..1937    +  CDS            lacZα (fragment): LacZα fragment of β-galactosidase; lacZ fragment
   2311..2475    +  CDS            ZRT3 (fragment): ZRT3_YEAST - Experimental evidence at protein level: Swiss-Prot protein existence level 1. Transports zinc from storage in the vacuole to the cytoplasm. From Saccharomyces cerevisiae (strain ATCC 204508 / S288c) (Baker's yeast).
   2518..2551    -  protein_bind   FRT (minimal): supports FLP-mediated excision but not integration (Turan and Bode, 2011) FLP recombinase from the Saccharomyces cerevisiae 2μ plasmid
   3021..3040    +  CDS            lacZα (fragment): LacZα fragment of β-galactosidase; lacZ fragment
   3065..3082    -  terminator     rrnB T2 terminator (fragment): transcription terminator T2 from the E. coli rrnB gene
   3307..3895    -  rep_origin     ori: high-copy-number ColE1/pMB1/pBR322/pUC origin of replication
   4019..4879    -  CDS            AmpR: β-lactamase; bla; confers resistance to ampicillin, carbenicillin, and related antibiotics
   4882..4978    -  promoter       AmpR promoter (fragment): bla
   5008..5032    -  CDS            KanR (fragment): aminoglycoside phosphotransferase; aph(3')-Ia; confers resistance to kanamycin
   5061..5176    +  ncRNA          5S rRNA: Accession: RF00001 - 5S ribosomal RNA
   5180..5220    +  terminator     rrnB T1 terminator (fragment): transcription terminator T1 from the E. coli rrnB gene
   5264..5297    +  protein_bind   FRT (minimal): supports FLP-mediated excision but not integration (Turan and Bode, 2011) FLP recombinase from the Saccharomyces cerevisiae 2μ plasmid
   5339..5545    -  CDS            LST4 (fragment): LST4_YEAST - Experimental evidence at protein level: Swiss-Prot protein existence level 1. Involved in extracellular amino acid uptake. Required for the trafficking of the GAP1 nitrogen-regulated general amino acid permease from the Golgi to the plasma membrane. From Saccharomyces cerevisiae (strain ATCC 204508 / S288c) (Baker's yeast).
   6039..6204    -  terminator     ADH1 terminator: S. cerevisiae ADH1; transcription terminator for the S. cerevisiae alcohol dehydrogenase 1 (ADH1) gene
>Addgene plasmid #67537 | pCfB2229 | depositor full sequence | sequence record 116409 | pCfB2229 sequence 6233 bps
CAACGGAATGCGTGCGATCGCGTGCATTCATCCGCTCTAACCGAAAAGGAAGGAGTTAGACAACCTGAAG
TCTAGGTCCCTATTTATTTTTTTATAGTTATGTTAGTATTAAGAACGTTATTTATATTTCAAATTTTTCT
TTTTTTTCTGTACAGACGCGTGTACGCATGTAACATTATACTGAAAACCTTGCTTGAGAAGGTTTTGGGA
CGCTCGAAGATCGCGTCAGCTGAAGCTTCGTACGCTGCAGGTCGACAACCCTTAATATAACTTCGTATAA
TGTATGCTATACGAAGTTATTAGGTCTAGAGATCTGTTTAGCTTGCCTCGTCCCCGCCGGGTCACCCGGC
CAGCGACATGGAGGCCCAGAATACCCTCCTTGACAGTCTTGACGTGCGCAGCTCAGGGGCATGATGTGAC
TGTCGCCCGTACATTTAGCCCATACATCCCCATGTATAATCATTTGCATCCATACATTTTGATGGCCGCA
CGGCGCGAAGCAAAAATTACGGCTCCTCGCTGCAGACCTGCGAGCAGGGAAACGCTCCCCTCACAGACGC
GTTGAATTGTCCCCACGCCGCGCCCCTGTAGAGAAATATAAAAGGTTAGGATTTGCCACTGAGGTTCTTC
TTTCATATACTTCCTTTTAAAATCTTGCTAGGATACAGTTCTCACATCACATCCGAACATAAACAACCAT
GGTTAAAACGACTGAAGTAGTAAGCGAAGTTTCAAAGGTGGCAGGTGTAAGACCATGGGCAGGTATATTC
GTTGTTGAAATTCAAGAGGATATACTCGCGGATGAGTTTACGTTCGAGGCATTAATGAGAACTTTGCCAT
TGGCGTCTCAAGCCAGAATCCTCAATAAAAAATCGTTTCACGATAGATGTTCAAATCTATGCAGCCAGCT
GCTGCAGTTGTTTGGCTGCTCTATAGTAACGGGCTTAAATTTTCAAGAGCTGAAATTTGACAAGGGCAGC
TTCGGTAAGCCATTCTTAGACAACAATCGTTTTCTTCCATTTAGCATGACCATCGGTGAACAATATGTAG
CTATGTTCCTCGTAAAATGTGTAAGTACAGATGAATACCAGGATGTCGGAATTGATATCGCTTCTCCGTG
CAATTATGGCGGGAGGGAAGAGTTGGAGCTATTTAAAGAAGTTTTTAGTGAAAGAGAATTTAACGGTTTA
CTGAAAGCGTCTGATCCATGCACAATATTTACTTACTTATGGTCCTTGAAGGAGTCGTATACAAAATTTA
CTGGAACTGGCCTTAACACAGACTTGTCACTAATAGATTTTGGCGCTATCAGCTTTTTTCCGGCTGAGGG
AGCTTCTATGTGCATAACTCTGGATGAAGTTCCATTGATTTTCCATTCTCAATGGTTCAATAACGAAATT
GTCACTATCTGTATGCCAAAGTCCATCAGTGATAAAATCAACACGAACAGACCAAAATTATATAATATCA
GCTTATCTACGTTGATTGATTATTTCATCGAAAATGATGGTTTATAATCAGTACTGACAATAAAAAGATT
CTTGTTTTCAAGAACTTGTCATTTGTATAGTTTTTTTATATTGTAGTTGTTCTATTTTAATCAAATGTTA
GCGTGATTTATATTTTTTTTCGCCTCGACATCATCTGCCCAGATGCGAAGTTAAGTGCGCAGAAAGTAAT
ATCATGCGTCAATCGTATGTGAATGCTGGTCGCTATACTGCTGTCGATTCGATACTAACGCCGCCATCCA
GTGTCGAAAACGAGCTCTCGAGAACCCTTAATATAACTTCGTATAATGTATGCTATACGAAGTTATTAGG
TGATATCAGATCCACTAGTGGCCTATGCACCCAATTCGCCCTATAGTGAGTCGTATTACGCGCGCTCACT
GGCCGTCGTTTTACAACGTCGTGACTGGGAAAACCCTGGCGTTACCCCTGCAGGACTAGTGCTGAGGCAT
TAATGCCTTCGATTTGACACATCTCTAAGCTGAAACTGAGAATACTGTTGTAAAACAGGTATTGGCTGCT
TCATAGTACACCCAATTGCCCACAACCCAAGTTAATCATAAGCTCTTGTTGTCGATGAATTGCTCAAAAT
GTGGCCATTCTTTCAATTTTGCACCTCTAAAACTGCTCCGTGGGTTGTGACAACAACCTTAAGGGTAATG
GACTTTTTTAGAAAGACAAATGAGATGATTTCACCTACTGGTATATCATTTATTTATACACGACCGTTTT
GACATTTCAGAGTTGCACGTTGGTATATCCTAATATTCTCACAAGCATCACAGTGAAGAAACGCAAGAAA
ATGGAAAAAATTCCCAGGTGGTTGTTGTTTTCTCTTATATCGTCGGTGCTGTGCATACTTGGGGCCCTGT
GTGTGCCGTTGTTATCGGTTGCCTTCGATAGCAAGCGCAATAGCCAATCTAAGTTGGTCAACTATGGTCT
TTCTCTAAGTGCCGGATCTATGATCATTAAGACCTCAGCGCGGCCGCAAATTTAAATAAAATGAAGTGAA
GTTCCTATACTTTCTAGAGAATAGGAACTTCTATAGTGAGTCGAATAAGGGCGACACAAAATTTATTCTA
AATGCATAATAAATACTGATAACATCTTATAGTTTGTATTATATTTTGTATTATCGTTGACATGTATAAT
TTTGATATCAAAAACTGATTTTCCCTTTATTATTTTCGAGATTTATTTTCTTAATTCTCTTTAACAAACT
AGAAATATTGTATATACAAAAAATCATAAATAATAGATGAATAGTTTAATTATAGGTGTTCATCAATCGA
AAAAGCAACGTATCTTATTTAAAGTGCGTTGCTTTTTTCTCATTTATAAGGTTAAATAATTCTCATATAT
CAAGCAAAGTGACAGGCGCCCTTAAATATTCTGACAAATGCTCTTTCCCTAAACTCCCCCCATAAAAAAA
CCCGCCGAAGCGGGTTTTTACGTTATTTGCGGATTAACGATTACTCGTTATCAGAACCGCCCAGGGGGCC
CGAGCTTAAGACTGGCCGTCGTTTTACAACACAGAAAGAGTTTGTAGAAACGCAAAAAGGCCATCCGTCA
GGGGCCTTCTGCTTAGTTTGATGCCTGGCAGTTCCCTACTCTCGCCTTCCGCTTCCTCGCTCACTGACTC
GCTGCGCTCGGTCGTTCGGCTGCGGCGAGCGGTATCAGCTCACTCAAAGGCGGTAATACGGTTATCCACA
GAATCAGGGGATAACGCAGGAAAGAACATGTGAGCAAAAGGCCAGCAAAAGGCCAGGAACCGTAAAAAGG
CCGCGTTGCTGGCGTTTTTCCATAGGCTCCGCCCCCCTGACGAGCATCACAAAAATCGACGCTCAAGTCA
GAGGTGGCGAAACCCGACAGGACTATAAAGATACCAGGCGTTTCCCCCTGGAAGCTCCCTCGTGCGCTCT
CCTGTTCCGACCCTGCCGCTTACCGGATACCTGTCCGCCTTTCTCCCTTCGGGAAGCGTGGCGCTTTCTC
ATAGCTCACGCTGTAGGTATCTCAGTTCGGTGTAGGTCGTTCGCTCCAAGCTGGGCTGTGTGCACGAACC
CCCCGTTCAGCCCGACCGCTGCGCCTTATCCGGTAACTATCGTCTTGAGTCCAACCCGGTAAGACACGAC
TTATCGCCACTGGCAGCAGCCACTGGTAACAGGATTAGCAGAGCGAGGTATGTAGGCGGTGCTACAGAGT
TCTTGAAGTGGTGGGCTAACTACGGCTACACTAGAAGAACAGTATTTGGTATCTGCGCTCTGCTGAAGCC
AGTTACCTTCGGAAAAAGAGTTGGTAGCTCTTGATCCGGCAAACAAACCACCGCTGGTAGCGGTGGTTTT
TTTGTTTGCAAGCAGCAGATTACGCGCAGAAAAAAAGGATCTCAAGAAGATCCTTTGATCTTTTCTACGG
GGTCTGACGCTCAGTGGAACGACGCGCGCGTAACTCACGTTAAGGGATTTTGGTCATGAGCTTGCGCCGT
CCCGTCAAGTCAGCGTAATGCTCTGCTTTTACCAATGCTTAATCAGTGAGGCACCTATCTCAGCGATCTG
TCTATTTCGTTCATCCATAGTTGCCTGACTCCCCGTCGTGTAGATAACTACGATACGGGAGGGCTTACCA
TCTGGCCCCAGCGCTGCGATGATACCGCGAGAACCACGCTCACCGGCTCCGGATTTATCAGCAATAAACC
AGCCAGCCGGAAGGGCCGAGCGCAGAAGTGGTCCTGCAACTTTATCCGCCTCCATCCAGTCTATTAATTG
TTGCCGGGAAGCTAGAGTAAGTAGTTCGCCAGTTAATAGTTTGCGCAACGTTGTTGCCATCGCTACAGGC
ATCGTGGTGTCACGCTCGTCGTTTGGTATGGCTTCATTCAGCTCCGGTTCCCAACGATCAAGGCGAGTTA
CATGATCCCCCATGTTGTGCAAAAAAGCGGTTAGCTCCTTCGGTCCTCCGATCGTTGTCAGAAGTAAGTT
GGCCGCAGTGTTATCACTCATGGTTATGGCAGCACTGCATAATTCTCTTACTGTCATGCCATCCGTAAGA
TGCTTTTCTGTGACTGGTGAGTACTCAACCAAGTCATTCTGAGAATAGTGTATGCGGCGACCGAGTTGCT
CTTGCCCGGCGTCAATACGGGATAATACCGCGCCACATAGCAGAACTTTAAAAGTGCTCATCATTGGAAA
ACGTTCTTCGGGGCGAAAACTCTCAAGGATCTTACCGCTGTTGAGATCCAGTTCGATGTAACCCACTCGT
GCACCCAACTGATCTTCAGCATCTTTTACTTTCACCAGCGTTTCTGGGTGAGCAAAAACAGGAAGGCAAA
ATGCCGCAAAAAAGGGAATAAGGGCGACACGGAAATGTTGAATACTCATATTCTTCCTTTTTCAATATTA
TTGAAGCATTTATCAGGGTTATTGTCTCATGAGCGGATACATATTTGAATGTATTTAGAAAAATAAACAA
ATAGGGGTCAGTGTTACAACCAATTAACCAATTCTGAACATTATCGCGAGCCCATTTATACCTGAATATG
GCTCATAACACCCCTTGTTTGCCTGGCGGCAGTAGCGCGGTGGTCCCACCTGACCCCATGCCGAACTCAG
AAGTGAAACGCCGTAGCGCCGATGGTAGTGTGGGGACTCCCCATGCGAGAGTAGGGAACTGCCAGGCATC
AAATAAAACGAAAGGCTCAGTCGAAAGACTGGGCCTTTCGCCCGGGCTAATTATGGGGTGTCGCCCTTAT
TCGACTCTATAGTGAAGTTCCTATTCTCTAGAAAGTATAGGAACTTCTGAAGTGGGGATTTAAATGCGGC
CGCGCTGAGGGTTTAATGCGGAGAAGTCGTTGATAGCATTTCCGAAGGCTTTTCCACATTGACTGCAGTA
TCTAAAAGAGCTCCAGCAGCGGTCTTAGTAGTTCCTGTGCTTGCCGCTTTGCAGTATACAGGGACATTGG
GAACTACGGAGGAAAAATCGGAATGCTCTGAGCTCTTCTCAAAACCAGACGAACTCGTCTTATTTCTCAG
TAAATTACCCAACATATAAACTCTCCCTCTTCACCTTCTCTACAAGGCCACACACAAGACAGTTTTAACA
GGCAAATGGTACTGGAGGCTCTCACCAATGGGGTTTAAGACGCTCCAAACACACGCTCTCCTTTTTTTCT
TTATATATCGGTAGCAACGAAAGCTAGTCGCAGAACGTTACACACTAAAGCAGATCAATCAATCAATCCT
GAGAACCTGCTTCGTTCAAACCATCCACTAGAAGAAACACGCACGTGTACCCAAAAATAGAGACAAACAA
ACAGACAAAAATAACAATGATTCCTACCGACTAAAGTAAAACAACACTCACGTAATAAAAAATCCTAGAT
ACAACTCACTTGTATTCCTCTCTTCTTTGACCATCACTAAAGCTTCTCTCTTACTATATTCCTCAAATAA
AAAAAAGTTGCAATGATTACTTACCAATGTGCCATAAACTCCGTGCACCAATTAAGTCCTCAGCGAGCTC
GCATGGAATGCGTGCGATGAGCGACCTCATGCTATACCTGAGAAAGCAACCTGACCTACAGGAAAGAGTT
ACTCAAGAATAAGAATTTTCGTTTTAAAACCTAAGAGTCACTTTAAAATTTGTATACACTTATTTTTTTT
ATAACTTATTTAATAATAAAAATCATAAATCATAAGAAATTCGCTTATTTAGAAGTGTCAACAACGTATC
TAC
