>Addgene plasmid #67537 | pCfB2229 | addgene partial sequence | sequence record 127877 | pHybLex_rev 5'-GAGTCACTTTAAAATTTGTATACAC-3'
TAAAAATCATAAATCATAAGAAATTCGCTTATTTAGAAGTGTCAACAACGTATCTACCAACGGAATGCGT
GCGATCGCGTGCATTCATCCGCTCTAACCGAAAAGGAAGGAGTTAGACAACCTGAAGTCTAGGTCCCTAT
TTATTTTTTTATAGTTATGTTAGTATTAAGAACGTTATTTATATTTCAAATTTTTCTTTTTTTTCTGTAC
AGACGCGTGTACGCATGTAACATTATACTGAAAACCTTGCTTGAGAAGGTTTTGGGACGCTCGAAGATCG
CGTCAGCTGAAGCTTCGTACGCTGCAGGTCGACAACCCTTAATATAACTTCGTATAATGTATGCTATACG
AAGTTATTAGGTCTAGAGATCTGTTTAGCTTGCCTCGTCCCCGCCGGGTCACCCGGCCAGCGACATGGAG
GCCCAGAATACCCTCCTTGACAGTCTTGACGTGCGCAGCTCAGGGGCATGATGTGACTGTCGCCCGTACA
TTTAGCCCATACATCCCCATGTATAATCATTTGCATCCATACATTTTGATGGCCGCACGGCGCGAAGCAA
AAATTACGGCTCCTCGCTGCAGACCTGCGAGCAGGGAAACGCTCCCCTCACAGACGCGTTGAATTGTCCC
CACGCCGCGCCCCTGTAGAGAAATATAAAAGGTTAGGATTTGCCACTGAGGTTCTTCTTTCATATACTTC
CTTTTAAAATCTTGCTAGGATACAGTTCTCA
