>Addgene plasmid #67537 | pCfB2229 | addgene partial sequence | sequence record 127880 | L4440 5'-AGCGAGTCAGTGAGCGAG-3'
GGCCCCTGACGGATGGCCTTTTTGCGTTTCTACAAACTCTTTCTGTGTTGTAAAACGACGGCCAGTCTTA
AGCTCGGGCCCCCTGGGCGGTTCTGATAACGAGTAATCGTTAATCCGCAAATAACGTAAAAACCCGCTTC
GGCGGGTTTTTTTATGGGGGGAGTTTAGGGAAAGAGCATTTGTCAGAATATTTAAGGGCGCCTGTCACTT
TGCTTGATATATGAGAATTATTTAACCTTATAAATGAGAAAAAAGCAACGCACTTTAAATAAGATACGTT
GCTTTTTCGATTGATGAACACCTATAATTAAACTATTCATCTATTATTTATGATTTTTTGTATATACAAT
ATTTCTAGTTTGTTAAAGAGAATTAAGAAAATAAATCTCGAAAATAATAAAGGGAAAATCAGTTTTTGAT
ATCAAAATTATACATGTCAACGATAATACAAAATATAATACAAACTATAAGATGTTATCAGTATTTATTA
TGCATTTAGAATAAATTTTGTGTCGCCCTTATTCGACTCACTATAGAAGTTCCTATTCTCTAGAAAGTAT
AGGAACTTCACTTCATTTTATTTAAATTTGCGGCCGCGCTGAGGTCTTAATGATCATAGATCCGGCACTT
AGAGAAAGACCATAGTTGACCAACTTAGATTGGCTATTGCGCTTGCTATCGAAGGCAACCGATAACAACG
GCACACACAGGGCCCCAAGTATGCACAGCACCGACGATATAAGAGAAAACAACAACCACCTGGGAATTTT
TTCCATTTTCTTGCGTTTCTTCACTGTG
