>Addgene plasmid #67537 | pCfB2229 | addgene partial sequence | sequence record 127882 | pENTR-R 5'-ATGGCTCATAACACCCCTTG-3'
GCGCCGATGGTAGTGTGGGGACTCCCCATGCGAGAGTAGGGAACTGCCAGGCATCAAATAAAACGAAAGG
CTCAGTCGAAAGACTGGGCCTTTCGCCCGGGCTAATTATGGGGTGTCGCCCTTATTCGACTCTATAGTGA
AGTTCCTATTCTCTAGAAAGTATAGGAACTTCTGAAGTGGGGATTTAAATGCGGCCGCGCTGAGGGTTTA
ATGCGGAGAAGTCGTTGATAGCATTTCCGAAGGCTTTTCCACATTGACTGCAGTATCTAAAAGAGCTCCA
GCAGCGGTCTTAGTAGTTCCTGTGCTTGCCGCTTTGCAGTATACAGGGACATTGGGAACTACGGAGGAAA
AATCGGAATGCTCTGAGCTCTTCTCAAAACCAGACGAACTCGTCTTATTTCTCAGTAAATTACCCAACAT
ATAAACTCTCCCTCTTCACCTTCTCTACAAGGCCACACACAAGACAGTTTTAACAGGCAAATGGTACTGG
AGGCTCTCACCAATGGGGTTTAAGACGCTCCAAACACACGCTCTCCTTTTTTTCTTTATATATCGGTAGC
AACGAAAGCTAGTCGCAGAACGTTACACACTAAAGCAGATCAATCAATCAATCCTGAGAACCTGCTTCGT
TCAAACCATCCACTAGAAGAAACACGCACGTGTACCCAAAAATAGAGACAAACAAACAGACAAAAATAAC
AATGATTCCTACCGACTAAAGTAAAACAACACTCACGTAATAAAAAATCCTAGATACAACTCACTTGTAT
TCCTCTCTTCTTTGACCATCACTAAAGCTTCTCTCTTACTATATTCCTCAAATAAAAAAAAGTTGCAATG
ATTACTTACCAATGTGCCATAAACTCCGTGC
