>Addgene plasmid #67537 | pCfB2229 | addgene partial sequence | sequence record 128751 | M13pUC-Fwd 5'-CCCAGTCACGACGTTGTAAAACG-3'
CGACTCACTATAGGGCGAATTGGGTGCATAGGCCACTAGTGGATCTGATATCACCTAATAACTTCGTATA
GCATACATTATACGAAGTTATATTAAGGGTTCTCGAGAGCTCGTTTTCGACACTGGATGGCGGCGTTAGT
ATCGAATCGACAGCAGTATAGCGACCAGCATTCACATACGATTGACGCATGATATTACTTTCTGCGCACT
TAACTTCGCATCTGGGCAGATGATGTCGAGGCGAAAAAAAATATAAATCACGCTAACATTTGATTAAAAT
AGAACAACTACAATATAAAAAAACTATACAAATGACAAGTTCTTGAAAACAAGAATCTTTTTATTGTCAG
TACTGATTATAAACCATCATTTTCGATGAAATAATCAATCAACGTAGATAAGCTGATATTATATAATTTT
GGTCTGTTCGTGTTGATTTTATCACTGATGGACTTTGGCATACAGATAGTGACAATTTCGTTATTGAACC
ATTGAGAATGGAAAATCAATGGAACTTCATCCAGAGTTATGCACATAGAAGCTCCCTCAGCCGGAAAAAA
GCTGATAGCGCCAAAATCTATTAGTGACAAGTCTGTGTTAAGGCCAGTTCCAGTAAATTTTGTATACGAC
TCCTTCAAGGACCATAAGTAAGTAAATATTGTGCATGGATCAGACGCTTTCAGTAAACCGTTAAATTCTC
TTTCACTAAAAACTTCTTTAAATAGCTCCAACTCTTCCCTCCCGCCATAATTGCACGGAGAAGCGATATC
AATTCCGACATCCTGGTATTCATCTGTACTTACACATTTTACGAGGAACATAGCTACATATTGTTCACCG
ATGGTCATGCTAAATGGAAGAAAACGATTGTTGTCTAAGAATGGCTTACCGAAGCTGCCCTTGTCAAATT
TCAGCTCTTGAAAATTTAAGCCCGTTACTATAGAGCAGCCAAACAACTGCAGCAGCTGGCTGCATAGATT
TGAACATCTAT
